Addgene plasmid #18112: pRQ-Id1HA
Depositing lab: Alex Swarbrick. Depositing organization: Garvan Institute of Medical Research. Publication: Id1 cooperates with oncogenic Ras to induce metastatic mammary carcinoma by subversion of the cellular senescence response. Swarbrick A, Roy E, Allen T, Bishop JM. Proc Natl Acad Sci U S A. 2008 Apr 8. 105(14):5402-7. 10.1073/pnas.0801505105 PubMed 18378907.
Backbone
  Vector backbone: N/A
  Backbone manufacturer: Generated from multiple sources
  Backbone size w/o insert (bp): 6633
  Vector type: Mammalian Expression, Retroviral
  Selectable markers: Puromycin
Growth in bacteria
  Bacterial resistance: Ampicillin, 100 μg/mL
  Growth temperature: 30°C
  Growth strain: Stbl3
  Growth instructions: STBL2 @ 30'C
  Copy number: Low Copy
Gene/Insert
  Gene/Insert name: Inhibitor of differentiation 1 (alt names: id1; idb1)
  Species: M. musculus (mouse)
  Insert size (bp): 443
  GenBank ID: NM_010495
  Entrez Gene: Id1 (a.k.a. AI323524, D2Wsu140e, Idb1, bHLHb24)
  Tag / fusion protein: HA (C terminal on insert)
  Cloning method: Gateway Cloning; 5′ cloning site gateway (unknown if destroyed); 3′ cloning site Gateway (unknown if destroyed)
  Sequencing primers: 5′ GCT CGT TTA GTG AAC CGT CA
Terms and licenses: Academic/Nonprofit Terms; Industry Terms: Not Available to Industry
How to cite: pRQ-Id1HA was a gift from Alex Swarbrick (Addgene plasmid # 18112 ; http://n2t.net/addgene:18112 ; RRID:Addgene_18112)
