[The description below was written by a language model from this plasmid's Addgene catalogue record and pLannotate feature annotations shown in this document.]
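Description:
pRQ-Id1HA is a self-inactivating gammaretroviral (MMLV-type) vector for tetracycline-regulated expression of HA-tagged mouse Id1 (inhibitor of differentiation 1) in mammalian cells. The catalogue entry names no single parental backbone, describing it as assembled from multiple sources. In bacteria it is maintained through a ColE1/pBR322-type origin and an ampicillin resistance gene. The record lists it as low copy and specifies a recombination-deficient host, as is usual for repeat-containing LTR vectors.

A CMV enhancer/promoter is fused to a truncated 5' LTR and drives production of the genomic RNA in packaging cells. It is followed by a Ψ packaging signal and a truncated gag segment lacking its start codon, which supports encapsidation. Within the provirus, a tight TRE promoter (seven tet operators upstream of a minimal CMV promoter) controls the Id1 coding sequence. This insert is flanked by attB1 and attB2 sites left by Gateway recombination and carries a C-terminal HA epitope. The annotation tool matched the open reading frame to human ID1 and the tag to a fragment of 3xHA, but the catalogue gives the species as mouse. Downstream, a PGK promoter drives puromycin N-acetyltransferase for selection of transduced cells. The ΔU3 3' LTR removes viral promoter activity after integration, so Id1 transcription depends on the TRE. No tet transactivator is annotated, so one (tTA or rtTA) would have to be supplied separately. An SV40 promoter lies in the plasmid backbone outside the viral unit.

The associated publication concerns cooperation between Id1 and oncogenic Ras in metastatic mammary carcinoma and escape from senescence, which fits the use of this vector for stable, inducible Id1 expression.
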