Features (pLannotate 1.2.2; 21 found; start..end, strand, type, name):
     31..530     +  promoter       PGK promoter: mouse phosphoglycerate kinase 1 promoter
    551..1150    +  CDS            PuroR: puromycin N-acetyltransferase; pac from Streptomyces alboniger; confers resistance to puromycin
   1217..1289    +  CDS            env (fragment): murine leukemia virus gPr80 envelope polyprotein precursor; env; proteolytically cleaved into gp70SU and p15TM subunits
   1331..1756    +  LTR            3' LTR (ΔU3): self-inactivating 3' long terminal repeat (LTR) from Moloney murine leukemia virus
   1825..1865    +  CDS            rop (fragment): Rop protein, which maintains plasmids at low copy number; rop
   1967..2005    +  misc_feature   bom (fragment): basis of mobility region from pBR322
   2022..2351    +  promoter       SV40 promoter: SV40 enhancer and early promoter
   2357..2458    +  misc_feature   bom (fragment): basis of mobility region from pBR322
   2644..3232    -  rep_origin     ori: high-copy-number ColE1/pMB1/pBR322/pUC origin of replication
   3403..4263    -  CDS            AmpR: β-lactamase; bla; confers resistance to ampicillin, carbenicillin, and related antibiotics
   4264..4368    -  promoter       AmpR promoter: bla
   4554..4934    +  enhancer       CMV enhancer: human cytomegalovirus immediate early enhancer
   4935..5138    +  promoter       CMV promoter: human cytomegalovirus (CMV) immediate early promoter
   5139..5314    +  LTR            5' LTR (truncated): truncated long terminal repeat from Moloney murine sarcoma virus
   5436..5710    +  misc_feature   MESV Ψ (fragment): packaging signal of murine embryonic stem cell virus
   5777..6193    +  CDS            gag (truncated): truncated Moloney murine leukemia virus (MMLV) gag gene lacking the start codon
   6224..6538    +  promoter       tight TRE promoter: Tet-responsive promoter PTight, consisting of seven tet operator sequences followed by the minimal CMV promoter
   6549..6573    +  protein_bind   attB1: mutant version of attB; recombination site for the Gateway® BP reaction BP Clonase™
   6591..7034    +  CDS            ID1: ID1_HUMAN - Also known as BHLHB24, ID. Experimental evidence at protein level: Swiss-Prot protein existence level 1. Transcriptional regulator (lacking a basic DNA binding domain) which negatively regulates the basic helix-loop-helix (bHLH) transcription factors by forming heterodimers and inhibiting their DNA binding and transcriptional activity. Implicated in regulating a variety of cellular processes, including cellular growth, senescence, differentiation, apoptosis, angiogenesis, and neoplastic transformation. Inhibits skeletal muscle and cardiac myocyte differentiation. Regulates the circ
   7035..7063    +  CDS            3xHA (fragment): three tandem HA epitope tags
   7066..14      -  protein_bind   attB2 (across the origin): mutant version of attB; recombination site for the Gateway® BP reaction BP Clonase™
>Addgene plasmid #18112 | pRQ-Id1HA | depositor full sequence | sequence record 8796 | Author sequence
TTGTACAAAGTGGTGATGTGGAATTCTACCGGGTAGGGGAGGCGCTTTTCCCAAGGCAGTCTGGAGCATG
CGCTTTAGCAGCCCCGCTGGGCACTTGGCGCTACACAAGTGGCCTCTGGCCTCGCACACATTCCACATCC
ACCGGTAGGCGCCAACCGGCTCCGTTCTTTGGTGGCCCCTTCGCGCCACCTTCTACTCCTCCCCTAGTCA
GGAAGTTCCCCCCCGCCCCGCAGCTCGCGTCGTGCAGGACGTGACAAATGGAAGTAGCACGTCTCACTAG
TCTCGTGCAGATGGACAGCACCGCTGAGCAATGGAAGCGGGTAGGCCTTTGGGGCAGCGGCCAATAGCAG
CTTTGCTCCTTCGCTTTCTGGGCTCAGAGGCTGGGAAGGGGTGGGTCCGGGGGCGGGCTCAGGGGCGGGC
TCAGGGGCGGGGCGGGCGCCCGAAGGTCCTCCGGAGGCCCGGCATTCTGCACGCTTCAAAAGCGCACGTC
TGCCGCGCTGTTCTCCTCTTCCTCATCTCCGGGCCTTTCGACCTGCAGCCCAAGCTTACCATGACCGAGT
ACAAGCCCACGGTGCGCCTCGCCACCCGCGACGACGTCCCCAGGGCCGTACGCACCCTCGCCGCCGCGTT
CGCCGACTACCCCGCCACGCGCCACACCGTCGATCCGGACCGCCACATCGAGCGGGTCACCGAGCTGCAA
GAACTCTTCCTCACGCGCGTCGGGCTCGACATCGGCAAGGTGTGGGTCGCGGACGACGGCGCCGCGGTGG
CGGTCTGGACCACGCCGGAGAGCGTCGAAGCGGGGGCGGTGTTCGCCGAGATCGGCCCGCGCATGGCCGA
GTTGAGCGGTTCCCGGCTGGCCGCGCAGCAACAGATGGAAGGCCTCCTGGCGCCGCACCGGCCCAAGGAG
CCCGCGTGGTTCCTGGCCACCGTCGGCGTCTCGCCCGACCACCAGGGCAAGGGTCTGGGCAGCGCCGTCG
TGCTCCCCGGAGTGGAGGCGGCCGAGCGCGCCGGGGTGCCCGCCTTCCTGGAGACCTCCGCGCCCCGCAA
CCTCCCCTTCTACGAGCGGCTCGGCTTCACCGTCACCGCCGACGTCGAGGTGCCCGAAGGACCGCGCACC
TGGTGCATGACCCGCAAGCCCGGTGCCTGACGCCCGCCCCACGACCCGCAGCGCCCGACCGAAAGGAGCG
CACGACCCCATGCATCGGCGTCTCGAGATATCAGTGGTCCAGGCTCTAGTTTTGACTCAACAATATCACC
AGCTGAAGCCTATAGAGTACGAGCCATAGATAAAATAAAAGATTTTATTTAGTCTCCAGAAAAAGGGGGG
AATGAAAGACCCCACCTGTAGGTTTGGCAAGCTAGCTTAAGTAACGCCATTTTGCAAGGCATGGAAAAAT
ACATAACTGAGAATAGAGAAGTTCAGATCAAGGTCAGGAACAGATGGAACAGGGTCGACCCTAGAGAACC
ATCAGATGTTTCCAGGGTGCCCCAAGGACCTGAAATGACCCTGTGCCTTATTTGAACTAACCAATCAGTT
CGCTTCTCGCTTCTGTTCGCGCGCTTCTGCTCCCCGAGCTCAATAAAAGAGCCCACAACCCCTCACTCGG
GGCGCCAGTCCTCCGATTGACTGAGTCGCCCGGGTACCCGTGTATCCAATAAACCCTCTTGCAGTTGCAT
CCGACTTGTGGTCTCGCTGTTCCTTGGGAGGGTCTCCTCTGAGTGATTGACTACCCGTCAGCGGGGGTCT
TTCATTTGGGGGCTCGTCCGGGATCGGGAGACCCCTGCCCAGGGACCACCGACCCACCACCGGGAGGTAA
GCTGGCTGCCTCGCGCGTTTCGGTGATGACGGTGAAAACCTCTGACACATGCAGCTCCCGGAGACGGTCA
CAGCTTGTCTGTAAGCGGATGCCGGGAGCAGACAAGCCCGTCAGGGCGCGTCAGCGGGTGTTGGCGGGTG
TCGGGGCGCAGCCATGACCCAGTCACGTAGCGATAGCGGAGTGTAGATCCGGCTGTGGAATGTGTGTCAG
TTAGGGTGTGGAAAGTCCCCAGGCTCCCCAGCAGGCAGAAGTATGCAAAGCATGCATCTCAATTAGTCAG
CAACCAGGTGTGGAAAGTCCCCAGGCTCCCCAGCAGGCAGAAGTATGCAAAGCATGCATCTCAATTAGTC
AGCAACCATAGTCCCGCCCCTAACTCCGCCCATCCCGCCCCTAACTCCGCCCAGTTCCGCCCATTCTCCG
CCCCATGGCTGACTAATTTTTTTTATTTATGCAGAGGCCGAGGCCGCCTCGGCCTCTGAGCTATTCCAGA
AGTAGTGAGGAGGCTTTTTTGGAGGCCTAGGCTTTTGCAAAAAGCTTACTGGCTTAACTATGCGGCATCA
GAGCAGATTGTACTGAGAGTGCACCATATGCGGTGTGAAATACCGCACAGATGCGTAAGGAGAAAATACC
GCATCAGGCGCTCTTCCGCTTCCTCGCTCACTGACTCGCTGCGCTCGGTCGTTCGGCTGCGGCGAGCGGT
ATCAGCTCACTCAAAGGCGGTAATACGGTTATCCACAGAATCAGGGGATAACGCAGGAAAGAACATGTGA
GCAAAAGGCCAGCAAAAGGCCAGGAACCGTAAAAAGGCCGCGTTGCTGGCGTTTTTCCATAGGCTCCGCC
CCCCTGACGAGCATCACAAAAATCGACGCTCAAGTCAGAGGTGGCGAAACCCGACAGGACTATAAAGATA
CCAGGCGTTTCCCCCTGGAAGCTCCCTCGTGCGCTCTCCTGTTCCGACCCTGCCGCTTACCGGATACCTG
TCCGCCTTTCTCCCTTCGGGAAGCGTGGCGCTTTCTCATAGCTCACGCTGTAGGTATCTCAGTTCGGTGT
AGGTCGTTCGCTCCAAGCTGGGCTGTGTGCACGAACCCCCCGTTCAGCCCGACCGCTGCGCCTTATCCGG
TAACTATCGTCTTGAGTCCAACCCGGTAAGACACGACTTATCGCCACTGGCAGCAGCCACTGGTAACAGG
ATTAGCAGAGCGAGGTATGTAGGCGGTGCTACAGAGTTCTTGAAGTGGTGGCCTAACTACGGCTACACTA
GAAGGACAGTATTTGGTATCTGCGCTCTGCTGAAGCCAGTTACCTTCGGAAAAAGAGTTGGTAGCTCTTG
ATCCGGCAAACAAACCACCGCTGGTAGCGGTGGTTTTTTTGTTTGCAAGCAGCAGATTACGCGCAGAAAA
AAAGGATCTCAAGAAGATCCTTTGATCTTTTCTACGGGGTCTGACGCTCAGTGGAACGAAAACTCACGTT
AAGGGATTTTGGTCATGAGATTATCAAAAAGGATCTTCACCTAGATCCTTTTAAATTAAAAATGAAGTTT
TAAATCAATCTAAAGTATATATGAGTAAACTTGGTCTGACAGTTACCAATGCTTAATCAGTGAGGCACCT
ATCTCAGCGATCTGTCTATTTCGTTCATCCATAGTTGCCTGACTCCCCGTCGTGTAGATAACTACGATAC
GGGAGGGCTTACCATCTGGCCCCAGTGCTGCAATGATACCGCGAGACCCACGCTCACCGGCTCCAGATTT
ATCAGCAATAAACCAGCCAGCCGGAAGGGCCGAGCGCAGAAGTGGTCCTGCAACTTTATCCGCCTCCATC
CAGTCTATTAATTGTTGCCGGGAAGCTAGAGTAAGTAGTTCGCCAGTTAATAGTTTGCGCAACGTTGTTG
CCATTGCTGCAGGCATCGTGGTGTCACGCTCGTCGTTTGGTATGGCTTCATTCAGCTCCGGTTCCCAACG
ATCAAGGCGAGTTACATGATCCCCCATGTTGTGCAAAAAAGCGGTTAGCTCCTTCGGTCCTCCGATCGTT
GTCAGAAGTAAGTTGGCCGCAGTGTTATCACTCATGGTTATGGCAGCACTGCATAATTCTCTTACTGTCA
TGCCATCCGTAAGATGCTTTTCTGTGACTGGTGAGTACTCAACCAAGTCATTCTGAGAATAGTGTATGCG
GCGACCGAGTTGCTCTTGCCCGGCGTCAACACGGGATAATACCGCGCCACATAGCAGAACTTTAAAAGTG
CTCATCATTGGAAAACGTTCTTCGGGGCGAAAACTCTCAAGGATCTTACCGCTGTTGAGATCCAGTTCGA
TGTAACCCACTCGTGCACCCAACTGATCTTCAGCATCTTTTACTTTCACCAGCGTTTCTGGGTGAGCAAA
AACAGGAAGGCAAAATGCCGCAAAAAAGGGAATAAGGGCGACACGGAAATGTTGAATACTCATACTCTTC
CTTTTTCAATATTATTGAAGCATTTATCAGGGTTATTGTCTCATGAGCGGATACATATTTGAATGTATTT
AGAAAAATAAACAAATAGGGGTTCCGCGCACATTTCCCCGAAAAGTGCCACCTGACGTCTAAGAAACCAT
TATTATCATGACATTAACCTATAAAAATAGGCGTATCACGAGGCCCTTTCGTCTTCAAGAATTAGCTTGG
CCATTGCATACGTTGTATCCATATCATAATATGTACATTTATATTGGCTCATGTCCAACATTACCGCCAT
GTTGACATTGATTATTGACTAGTTATTAATAGTAATCAATTACGGGGTCATTAGTTCATAGCCCATATAT
GGAGTTCCGCGTTACATAACTTACGGTAAATGGCCCGCCTGGCTGACCGCCCAACGACCCCCGCCCATTG
ACGTCAATAATGACGTATGTTCCCATAGTAACGCCAATAGGGACTTTCCATTGACGTCAATGGGTGGAGT
ATTTACGGTAAACTGCCCACTTGGCAGTACATCAAGTGTATCATATGCCAAGTACGCCCCCTATTGACGT
CAATGACGGTAAATGGCCCGCTCTGGCATTATGCCCAGTACATGACCTTATGGGACTTTCCTACTTGGCA
GTACATCTACGTATTAGTCATCGCTATTACCATGGTGATGCGGTTTTGGCAGTACATCAATGGGCGTGGA
TAGCGGTTTGACTCACGGGGATTTCCAAGTCTCCACCCCATTGACGTCAATGGGAGTTTGTTTTGGCACC
AAAATCAACGGGACTTTCCAAAATGTCGTAACAACTCCGCCCCATTGACGCAAATGGGCGGTAGGCGTGT
ACGGTGGGAGGTCTATATAAGCAGAGCTCAATAAAAGAGCCCACAACCCCTCACTCGGCGCGCCAGTCTT
CCGATAGACTGCGTCGCCCGGGTACCCGTATTCCCAATAAAGCCTCTTGCTGTTTGCATCCGAATCGTGG
TCTCGCTGTTCCTTGGGAGGGTCTCCTCTGAGTGATTGACTACCCACGACGGGGGTCTTTCATTTGGGGG
CTCGTCCGGGATTTGGAGACCCCTGCCCAGGGACCACCGACCCACCACCGGGAGGTAAGCTGGCCAGCAA
CTTATCTGTGTCTGTCCGATTGTCTAGTGTCTATGTTTGATGTTATGCGCCTGCGTCTGTACTAGTTAGC
TAACTAGCTCTGTATCTGGCGGACCCGTGGTGGAACTGACGAGTTCTGAACACCCGGCCGCAACCCTGGG
AGACGTCCCAGGGACTTTGGGGGCCGTTTTTGTGGCCCGACCTGAGGAAGGGAGTCGATGTGGAATCCGA
CCCCGTCAGGATATGTGGTTCTGGTAGGAGACGAGAACCTAAAACAGTTCCCGCCTCCGTCTGAATTTTT
GCTTTCGGTTTGGAACCGAAGCCGCGCGTCTTGTCTGCTGCAGCGCTGCAGCATCGTTCTGTGTTGTCTC
TGTCTGACTGTGTTTCTGTATTTGTCTGAAAATTAGGGCCAGACTGTTACCACTCCCTTAAGTTTGACCT
TAGGTCACTGGAAAGATGTCGAGCGGATCGCTCACAACCAGTCGGTAGATGTCAAGAAGAGACGTTGGGT
TACCTTCTGCTCTGCAGAATGGCCAACCTTTAACGTCGGATGGCCGCGAGACGGCACCTTTAACCGAGAC
CTCATCACCCAGGTTAAGATCAAGGTCTTTTCACCTGGCCCGCATGGACACCCAGACCAGGTCCCCTACA
TCGTGACCTGGGAAGCCTTGGCTTTTGACCCCCCTCCCTGGGTCAAGCCCTTTGTACACCCTAAGCCTCC
GCCTCCTCTTCCTCCATCCGCCCCGTCTCTCCCCCTTGAACCTCCTCGTTCGACCCCGCCTCGATCCTCC
CTTTATCCAGCCCTCACTCCTTCTCTAGGCGCCGGAATTGAAGATCTCCTTTCGTCTTCAATCGAGTTTA
CTCCCTATCAGTGATAGAGAACGTATGTCGAGTTTACTCCCTATCAGTGATAGAGAACGATGTCGAGTTT
ACTCCCTATCAGTGATAGAGAACGTATGTCGAGTTTACTCCCTATCAGTGATAGAGAACGTATGTCGAGT
TTACTCCCTATCAGTGATAGAGAACGTATGTCGAGTTTATCCCTATCAGTGATAGAGAACGTATGTCGAG
TTTACTCCCTATCAGTGATAGAGAACGTATGTCGAGGTAGGCGTGTACGGTGGGAGGCCTATATAAGCAG
AGCTCGTTTAGTGAACCGTCAGATCGCCTGGACACATCACAAGTTTGTACAAAAAAGCAGGCTTCGAAGG
AGATAGAACCATGAAGGTCGCCAGTGGCAGTGCCGCAGCCGCTGCAGGCCCTAGCTGTTCGCTGAAGGCG
GGCAGGACAGCGGGCGAGGTGGTACTTGGTCTGTCGGAGCAAAGCGTGGCCATCTCGCGCTGCGCTGGGA
CGCGCCTGCCCGCCTTGCTGGACGAGCAGCAGGTGAACGTCCTGCTCTACGACATGAACGGCTGCTACTC
ACGCCTCAAGGAGCTGGTGCCCACCCTGCCCCAGAACCGCAAAGTGAGCAAGGTGGAGATCCTGCAGCAT
GTAATCGACTACATCAGGGACCTGCAGCTGGAGCTGAACTCGGAGTCTGAAGTCGGGACCACCGGAGGCC
GGGGACTGCCTGTCCGCGCCCCGCTCAGCACCCTGAACGGCGAGATCAGTGCCTTGGCGGCCGAGGCGGC
ATGTGTTCCAGCCGACGATCGCATCTTGTGTCGCTACCCATACGATGTTCCAGATTACGCTTAGGACCCA
GCTTTC
