>Addgene plasmid #18112 | pRQ-Id1HA | addgene partial sequence | sequence record 23976 | 18112 with MSCV-rev
ATTCCACATCACCACTTTGTACAAGAAAGCTGGGTNNNNNNNNNNNTCTGGAACATCGTATGGGTAGCGA
CACAAGATGCGATCGTCGGCTGGAACACATGCCGCCTCGGCCGCCAAGGCACTGATCTCGCCGTTCAGGG
TGCTGAGCGGGGCGCGGACAGGCAGTCCCCGGCCTCCGGTGGTCCCGACTTCAGACTCCGAGTTCAGCTC
CAGCTGCAGGTCCCTGATGTAGTCGATTACATGCTGCAGGATCTCCACCTTGCTCACTTTGCGGTTCTGG
GGCAGGGTGGGCACCANCTCCTTGAGGCGTGAGTAGCAGCCGTTCATGTCGTANAGCAGGACGTTCACCT
GCTG
